>Addgene plasmid #59530 | Tol2-elavl3-H2B-GCaMP6s | addgene full sequence | sequence record 242388 | Addgene NGS Result
CCACCTAAATTGTAAGCGTTAATATTTTGTTAAAATTCGCGTTAAATTTTTGTTAAATCAGCTCATTTTT
TAACCAATAGGCCGAAATCGGCAAAATCCCTTATAAATCAAAAGAATAGACCGAGATAGGGT
[37 nt withheld, positions 133-169]
AAAGAACGTGGACTCCAACGTCAAAGG
[32 nt withheld, positions 197-228]
GCTGGCTAAGAACTCATCAGCCTCCCCGGTCCATCTACCCACGTACCAATGCACCAATTGGCCACAATGA
CGGCTACTACATGGTGCCATTCCTTCCTCTTTATAGGAATGGAGACTACCTCCTGTCCAACAATGCTCTT
GGATACGAGTACGCCTACCTGTTGGACCCAGGTCATTGCACAACACCAGAAATGCCCTCTGATCTGCAAA
AGACGTGAATATCTGTTCAGACACCCATATCCACTCTGTTCCACACAGGTCAGAGGTTTGTCCAGGAGTT
CTTGACAGAGGTGTAAAAAGTACTCAAAAATTTTACTCAAGTGAAAGTACAAGTACTTAGGGAAAATTTT
ACTCAATTAAAAGTAAAAGTATCTGGCTAGAATCTTACTTGAGTAAAAGTAAAAAAGTACTCCATTAAAA
TTGTACTTGAGTATTAAGGAAGTAAAAGTAAAAGCAAGAAAGAAAACTAGAGATTCTTGTTTAAGCTTCC
CGGGTGTCGACGAATTCTCGAGCTCTATTCCTAAAGACCTTGGGTGACCAAAATCTTATTTTAATAAATA
AAACTGTTTATTAAAACTTTTTTGTTTCAAAGAACCATATGTATAGTGAAATTTATAAAAATATCAATTT
TTAAAAAGCTGGTGTACTCATTTATGTTATGAACTCTAAAACCATATACTGACTGCAAGTGATGATGTAT
AGAGTGATGTTTACGAGTAAACATATTTAGTTGTATACATCCTACTGAGCACATTTTGATGTATGAAATA
ACATTACAAGCTTTATCCAAATTAAGCCATTTTAAAACACTGCCAATTGAAAATACAAATCCTGGAAAAA
ATCGTCTTTAGCGCAGTCATTTGAGCCATCCTAATCCGTTACCTCAGACCATAATAAGAAGGGATAACAC
TAGCTGTAGCAATGGAACACATCTGTTTCACACAATCATATCTCCTGCGCCGGTGCTAAGCAGATTCAGC
GTGATCATAACATGCTTTCCACTCATAAATGTAAATTTACAATTTGCACATGTAAAACAGACACTTTTGA
GATATTGGATAAAAAAACAAGAGTATATTGCTTAGTTTCATCCACCAGTCATCCCCACAGCGTTTGGAAG
GCCATAAAAAGTGTCTAAAATCAATGATCATTGAAAGAGCACAAGAGAGACTCTTACGCTGTAATGCCAC
TGGGGACAAAAGTGACAGTCTCTTAATGGGCTCTTCTGGAGGGGCTCCTGAACATTAAAAATTATCAGCG
AAATTACCGAAAGAGCTTCAAGCAACTGGCATGCTTGATCCTCTGCGTCGGGGCGGTGAATAGGTGCTTC
AGATGCCCTCTTACCCACGGGCTGGATTCAGCTGCCCCGCTACCAGCGGAGACCCCCTAATGAGCCTCTG
CAATTAAGTTTATTCATGTTAAGTGTGAACGGGGTGCGTGCGGAACTGTGGGCAGCTAACAGACCTGGGT
TCTTTGTGCCACAAGTGCTGCCTTTATTCGGCTCACAAAGCAGAAAACAACACCCGCACCTATAATGGCG
CCCTCGGCTGGGTCTAAGAAACGTGGCGAGTTGACAGAGCAGAGTGGGCGGGGTTAAGACAGACTGACAG
CGGGACCCATCTCCATCCTCTTATTAACGCTTAACGAGTGCCTTCCTCATGCAATATTCATCGCCACTAA
TATCATCCAAGCTCTGAGCTGAGCTGGCCACTTATGTAAGGCAATTATGTAAAATATCAGACAGGGCCCA
CACTCAGAATCTGACTGGGGTAGAGACGCGGGACGAGAACCGAGAGCAAGAACTGAAAGTGAAAGTGACC
ACTAAAGGGAGGAGAGGACAGAGGGGCAGGATGTGTCAAGATTACCAGAGAACACTTGGCCAGAAATGCG
CAACCATTGGAGCTCTCCGGATTACCCAAAGGTTAACGAGTTTGAACGCCTCTGCCCACTCGCCCATCTC
TGATGGTTTCCCAAGAACTCCTCAAGCAAAATATATATAATTGTGTGTATTATGCACAGACACGAGAAAA
TGCTGTTTTTCTGATCTGCATTACAGCACATTTGCCCGCCAACGACAATACCACCCACTCGGTACCTCGC
TGACTCCTGATGCCTGATACCTGCGCGGTGACTGTCTACAATCTGCATAATCAAGAGAAGTTGTGTTGAA
GACGAGCGCCACACAACCGTTTCCACAAGGTCACCCAAGGCCGGTGCAGATGTAGGTGAGGTCTCCATAA
ACAGACTGAAATAAACACATCCTCCGCTGGGAACAACAACCCCCTCACGCCTCATGCATTTCCATAAGCC
TACATGCATCTCTTCCAACTTATGGAGACTCGCACCTACCAACATCCGCACAACAAAGATATACAGAGCG
CGCTCCCTCAGGTCAAGGCCCTGTGGGGGTCTGTGCAGAAATAGGTCATTTGTCACACATCAAGTCCTGG
GGCAGGAGATGCATTATAGATGAGACCAAACAGCCTGTCTCGGTGAGCTCTACCCACTCCCTGAGACTAG
AAATGGGGGAAGGGAGCTTGAGATAACAACCGCTGCAATCACTGTGTCGATGTTTAATATCAGCACCAAC
CGGGAACAATAAGGAGATGGGTGCATTCATGTTCACATCTTACCAGTCAAGTATCATCGAACCGGCTTGA
TAACCACACCTCGTGTAATAGCTGAGCAGATAGTTGTCATTTTAAAGCGTTGGCCTTTGTCGATTATGTA
ATGCGCACATTCAACACATGGTAATATAGAAACGGTTATGTCGAGGTTGTTTTGTCCAGAGATGACCTTC
ACACAGTTACAGCCGCTCTGCATCCACACAAATGGAGGACTTAATCGTGGACTGCATTCTTAGAAATGAT
CTACAAAGACAAATAATGTGAAATCAAGAAAGGACAAAATTTAAGTAAGGGGATGAGGGAGAGAGAGAAC
GAGGGGCAAGGAGAAAGCATGGCTCCTGTCTTTTTCTGCACCCATCTGTTCGGAGTGCAGGTGGAGCTCT
ATTCACTCAGCTCTGCATGTGTGTTTGGGGGGGGCAGGAAGAAAGGGAGGGCAAAAGGAAGAGTGGAGAG
ATGGTGGGGGCTGGAGGGATGGGGGGTTCTCGGTGATCTCTCCTGAAGGGGATAATGGGAGAGCAGCGCT
TTGCAATGGCTGCCATGTAGTACCCTCCCTGCACAATTAGCCAATCAGCAGCAAGCTCTGCCAGCCAGAA
GGACACATAAAAGAAGAACATTGCAGCAGAGGCACAGAAGGAGCCTGCGAGGAGCTGGGAAATACACACA
CAACAGCAGAACCACAACACCCTCCCCTGGACACACCCTACTGGGGATCACTGCTTTTCTTTTTTTCTGA
ACCATCGCCCACGCCACACGGAGAGAAATCTCTCTCTCATCATCATCCTGAAGAAAACCCCCTTATCCTC
ATTTTCACACTGCTGAGGAAAACCTACAATCGCACGGGCTGAGATTTCCTGGCGAAGACTGTCCTTTTTC
CTTTTTCTTTTTTTTTCTTTTCCTTTGGAAACTGACATTTGCATTTCTCCATTCCAAGCCACGGCGTAAT
AATATCTGCAATCCAGCCTGAAGACCTGCAAATCGAAGGACCTAGATCACTATCATCTTTGTACGTCAAG
GATCCTGGTTACTGTACGTATAACCTTTCTTTCTTTTGCTCTGACCAATATGAAACACTAAAATCGATTC
GAGCAGCCTCTCAGCATCAATTACAGTGCGTGAAAAACATTCAAATAGAGGCAGCAAATATTACATGTGA
AAATACAGGCTGGCTAAATCCAAGCTAATTTAGAAATGTGGTCAAAACGCATACTGGCACGTCTAATCGC
GGATTCAGTAAACAAGATTAACGATTAGCCCAGTGTATAAGTCATATGATACCGGCATGCGCGAGAGCAT
CGCTACACCCGAGCTGGCTTCATTTTCGGAGGAAAATCAAAACATTGCTTTCTCCTGCCGTGCGAACCAT
TCGTCATAAACCGTAATACGCAACATACATTTATTACTACATCCGTTAATTAGCGATAATTAGCCGTTAT
TAACAAAGAGCGCTGAGGAATTCCTCTCAAATAGCGGAGGTGCGGCGGAGGCAGAGGGGCGTAAAAGGGC
ACATGCGTGCCTGGCTCAAAAAAGGATGCTCCAGACTGAAACTCAGAGACAAAACACGATGCCTCGGAGG
CTGAGAGCCCATCGAGAGGAAAGGCAAAGAAAAGGGTCGAGTCACTCAGAGGGGGAGGGGAGATATTGTG
CATCCATTGGTTTGAATTGAAGCAGGCAGAATAAAAATCCTTGCGATTATGCTTCGTGAGAGATCGCGAG
AGAGGAAAAGGCTAAATGCCACGTATGCAAATGGATAAATGTCATCTATTTCTTCGCGAGTAGACATTTT
GTGGACAACGAGAGTGTAAATAAGCGATATGAGGGGAATACAAAGGCCTTGAGGGAAAGCGTTTTGGGCG
TGTCTTGTCGAAAAGAAGACAGCGATGGCACGCGCTCAGAACCACCATCTTCACGTAGACAATCCGCGTG
AAAACAATAACAAAACTGCTCATTTTAACACGAGCAGGTGTTTGAAACCACCCAAAAAAGATTGTCTAAA
ATATTAAGATTAATTAATGACGTTTAAATGTCCAGGCCTGATATAAATGAAGCGTGTAGTAAGAGTAATC
GCCTTTGTTTCTTTTCAGAGATACGTTTTCAGAGATTCAGGGAATTATATCTTCAATAAAATAATGTTTG
ATTTCATTATTTTAAAGCTTTTTAAGAAGTAAAAATACACATTATTCATTTACATTTTATTTTATTTAAA
GGCCTATGGTCTTGAAAATAATAAGTGGAATATATAGGCTATATATTCGTCTAAGGACAGCCGGTGTTAT
TTTATAGTGACCTCAGACAAAAGCCGAGACAAAACGAGGCGCTTGCCTTTCATTTTAATCCTTAATAGAC
GGTGTGATGAATGAATGAATGAATGAATAAATGAATGAATGACGGGCCCTTCGGCATGTTGTTCCGCAGT
CCTCCGTGAGCACGAGTCTCTACCGCAGTGCCAAGCACATAAAACCGTTGAGTCAGATAACCTTCTCCAG
GCGCGTATACACAATTCAAGGACAAGCACATCACAACTATACACAACACAACACAACCGCCTAAACGCAC
GAGCTCATCAATCGCAATTTAAAGGCATGTCAGTCAAAGAAAAAGGCGGCGTTATTTAAAACCAATGTTC
AACAATATTTGTATGCTGACTAGCCCGGGCGCGCACGCTATAAGATCACAAGGCCTTGTTTTTTCCCTTT
ATTCAAAATATCATTAATTATTACAGGTCATAAAACAAAACAATGCGAATTACAATGATTTAAAGACTAT
TGATTTAACAATAATCAGTTAATTATAGAATAATATTATAATATTTTACATACAAATGAAAGATGACATT
ATTTGATGACATTGTAATTAAAATATATGCAATATATTTTTACGTTTTTATTAATTAGGCTATTACTATT
ATTATAATTATCATTATTTTTATTATTATTATTATTATTATTAAATAGTCTTGCGAAATAAGAGTGAAGG
CAGTTGCAATGTTCATTGTTCCCGGAGAGTCCCGCAGCCTCTGGCCTCAACACAAAGCGCTACTGTTTAC
ATTAATATTCATAGTGCTGCCATGGTCTCTGTAGAGGAGGAACGGGTGGCTCTTTTGTTCGCTAGTGTCA
ATACGTTTATTCAGCAAAAAGCAGCTCGGATTTGTGAATGCCCAACAAGCACACGCGCACTCCAATCAAA
GGACGAGAGGATAACGATTTTAAACGATTCGCAAACGTGTTTATTTGTAAAGACGACATCAAGAGCTTAA
TGTCCACTTGAAAAGAAATAAATATGCCCGCGGCGCCAAGGATATTTTGAATGTAGTCGTTCATGGTGAG
CCACTCCCGAATTCAGCACTCTGGAGAGCGACCAAAGAGGAATAGCGGAATAGCAACTACTTGAGCCATT
TCTCTCCGTTTGATGGCGTTCATGATTAAAAATATAATCACGTGATTTTTTATACATATATAAATATATA
CATAAAGTAACGCTTTCCTTTTGAGAATACATAAATATTTATTCGCGTGATAAATCAATGATCTTATATT
TATTTGCACGACCGAAATTAGCCAAATTCACCAATTAAAAAAAAAATAAGCCAACAAAAAAGAAGGGTTT
ATCCGTTCAATTTTGACTTGTGTCCTGTTGTTTTACAGCTGCCACTGTGATCCCTTAAGCTGCAGTGAGA
GTGTGGCTAATGCCTTTTGTTTAAGATAATCCTGTAATCTGTTACCGAAACGGCCTATTGACAAGCCGGC
ATTCACATTTCAGTCAGGAGGCCCGTCCAGACATGTACATTTATGAATTACGAATGATAAAATTAAGATC
TGCATTAGGCGTCAGAAATGTCACGAACACCCATTCATTTCCCACAGCCAATAATGGATCATGCTGGGAA
GCGCTATCCTCGCAGTCTCAAAATTAATGTTGACATGTTGCGTAGAGCTACAGATTAGATCAGCCATATG
CTTTATGTGTTTACCTCAGCGGATCTTCAGCAAGATGTGTTTATTTTAAGAAAATGGCTTCCTCGCTGCC
TGCACAGGGGCATTAAGGAAGTGACGTGAGCGTCCTCACAGTCAAATTACTTTATCTCATGCTGCTTTCA
GGCCTCTGCTTATTTTATTATTATTATTTTAAATTAGGGGGAATCACGGTGGCGTTGTGGGTAGGGTAGC
GCGATCACCTTACAGCAAGAAGGTCGCTGGTTCGAGCTCTGGCTGGGTCAGTTGGCATTTCTGTGTGGAG
TTTAAATTGAATTGAAATTGAATAAACTAAATTGGCCCTAGTGTATGTGTGTGAATGTAAGTGTGCATGG
GTGTTTCCCAGTGTTGGGTTTGACTGGAAGAGCATCCGCTTCGTAAAACATATGCTGGATAAGTTGGCGG
TTCATTTCACTGTGGTGACCGCTGATTAATAAAGGGACTAAGCTGAAAATGAAATGAATTAATACATTTT
AAATGAGCTTTTGCTGACATGTTTATGATTACAAATAGTGAAATTGTATGTTAATTTACGATAAGTGCAT
TGTTCTAAATTCATTTTTATGTAGCAGCTGGTTTTTCTTCCATTTGTGTCATTCAACAGAACATTTTTCT
AAAAAAGTGAACTTAAATTTTCTCCTCCCTCTGACAAGGCTTGATGGTAATTTCAGCCGACTCTAATTAC
AGACTCACTAAAAGGAATCGGTGCAGTCATTTATCTTTATCAGCGCGCTGGTGGGAAGGTAATAGGTTTT
GCTTATGAGTTGTTTGCGTGCGAGTCTGGGTCCTTGTGTAGGCGATGCTGATGCACTGCATTAAATATTG
AGGGAGAAGTCGCTCAAAAATAGCAAAGTACAGGCTGGGGCAGGAACGTCAAAGCCCGCTCAGTGGCCAC
GTTTCTTGTTTCGTAAGTCCTATTTTTAATAGCGATAATTCAGGCTCAGTAGAAGGAACTCCAGCACTAT
AAGCAGTCTCTCGCCTGTCTCGGCGAGTTATGTATTTTGGGATGAAGTGCTCTTCCACCTCTACCTCTGC
TGTGCTGGCGCCAGTATCTGGGCTGTAAGATAGTGTACGTGTCAGTCTGTGTGGCCGAAGAGCCTGTGTG
TTGTGTAACTCACTACATTCGTCGCTGTGGATGGCTGACTTGCCATGGGGAGGTTTACTTCAGTTCACGA
ATCACATTCGCCACGATCTTGTCACTTTGTGTCAAGACTCGCTCTCTGTGTGTCAACAGCTCTGCTGTTT
GAGGTTGAAATTCTGAACTTGAGATATATCCCAGGATATATTAGGGCTACTGCCAACGGAAAAAGCAAAT
GGTGCCATGGCCATTTGATTGATCAAACAAACACCCTTTTGCTTGGGTGACAGTGAAATGTCAGATCCAT
GTTTGTACTGCTTTAATAACTTGCCTCTCTGAGCTTTCTCCTTGTCAGTGTCAATTTGCCTGAGATATAA
ATTCCGGTTGCCCCGAAAGCTTATTTTATTAAAAAAAAGCTAACATGCACTCATACAACGTGCGCACATA
CATGTGAGGCTTGCTAAAAGTCAAGAAGCAAGCCAATAGCAAGAGTCGTCAGACTGCTGTTACCTGGGCA
ACCTGGTTAGAGGTAAGGCTCAAGGCAAGAATAAATCATTCCACTGAAGAGACACAGCGTTACAGCGAGA
TGAGAGCAAGAGGCGATAGTGAAGGGAGAACAAAAGAACAGCCTACCCACACTAGTGCAGATCTACCTGT
TTGAGCTACTGATTGTTCAGTTTGATTAGATATCAGACAATTCTGCTATCTCCAATTGCATTGCTGCATG
AATTCCTAGAAATCATTTTAATCACCAAAAACTAGTAGGGACACTTGTGGCGTATATGATTCTGCCTGTT
GATTGTGGGGATCCAACAGAAAGATCATGAATGCATTGTTAATTAAGTCGGTGAGACACCCTGTTCCACC
CTAGGGGCCGTTCTGGGGAAAGAGTGCTTTCAGTCAGCTAAAGATGACTAATATGTGAACATATATTACT
ACACATGCCAATTTGTACATTCTGGATAGTTACCAGCCCTGGGAAAACATCGAAAAAAATAAATCAACAT
AGATAAAATTGGCAAATCCCTTCTGGTACGATGCAGAGTGCTTGCTCTGAGAACTTGTGCATTGTGACAG
AAAGCGACCGTTAAAAACTGAAAGTAGCATCTACAACCTGCATACATCTGTTCTTTGAAAATCCCCTGTA
GGCCAAATTAAGCATCACGCTGTGCTCCACAGCAACACGGATGAACCGAAAACCCAGACACAAACGCACA
CACTTTTCACATAAACAAGGTTTAGTTATGCTAGCTATGCTTTTTCGTCCTCCCTTTGTCATCAGCGGCG
AGTGACGTAACACAGTTTGACCCTGGACAGCGTAAAGGGGGGGTTGGGAATGAGTGAAAGGACTGTGACA
TCTGCAGGGCCAGGGGCTGATGGAGAGAGCTGAAGTGAGGGAGGTCAGAGGAGGAGGAAGGGTGGGATAT
TGTCCTCCTCAGGCCCTATCCCTCTCAGACGCATTGATTTTTAACCTCTCAGCGAGAATGCCAAGCATTA
CACCCCTCAAATTATGGTTCCTCACCCAACCTGTTATATTTTCCACCTGCAGATAATTACCGGTATGCCA
GAGCCAGCGAAGTCTGCTCCCGCCCCGAAAAAGGGCTCCAAGAAGGCGGTGACTAAGGCGCAGAAGAAAG
GCGGCAAGAAGCGCAAGCGCAGCCGCAAGGAGAGCTATTCCATCTATGTGTACAAGGTTCTGAAGCAGGT
CCACCCTGACACCGGCATTTCGTCCAAGGCCATGGGCATCATGAATTCGTTTGTGAACGACATTTTCGAG
CGCATCGCAGGTGAGGCTTCCCGCCTGGCGCATTACAACAAGCGCTCGACCATCACCTCCAGGGAGATCC
AGACGGCCGTGCGCCTGCTGCTGCCTGGGGAGTTGGCCAAGCACGCCGTGTCCGAGGGTACTAAGGCCAT
CACCAAGTACACCAGCGCTAAGGATCCACCAGTCGCCACCATGGGTTCTCATCATCATCATCATCATGGT
ATGGCTAGCATGACTGGTGGACAGCAAATGGGTCGGGATCTGTACGACGATGACGATAAGGATCTCGCCA
CCATGGTCGACTCATCACGTCGTAAGTGGAATAAGACAGGTCACGCAGTCAGAGCTATAGGTCGGCTGAG
CTCACTCGAGAACGTCTATATCAAGGCCGACAAGCAGAAGAACGGCATCAAGGCGAACTTCCACATCCGC
CACAACATCGAGGACGGCGGCGTGCAGCTCGCCTACCACTACCAGCAGAACACCCCCATCGGCGACGGCC
CCGTGCTGCTGCCCGACAACCACTACCTGAGCGTGCAGTCCAAACTTTCGAAAGACCCCAACGAGAAGCG
CGATCACATGGTCCTGCTGGAGTTCGTGACCGCCGCCGGGATCACTCTCGGCATGGACGAGCTGTACAAG
GGCGGTACCGGAGGGAGCATGGTGAGCAAGGGCGAGGAGCTGTTCACCGGGGTGGTGCCCATCCTGGTCG
AGCTGGACGGCGACGTAAACGGCCACAAGTTCAGCGTGTCCGGCGAGGGTGAGGGCGATGCCACCTACGG
CAAGCTGACCCTGAAGTTCATCTGCACCACCGGCAAGCTGCCCGTGCCCTGGCCCACCCTCGTGACCACC
CTGACCTACGGCGTGCAGTGCTTCAGCCGCTACCCCGACCACATGAAGCAGCACGACTTCTTCAAGTCCG
CCATGCCCGAAGGCTACATCCAGGAGCGCACCATCTTCTTCAAGGACGACGGCAACTACAAGACCCGCGC
CGAGGTGAAGTTCGAGGGCGACACCCTGGTGAACCGCATCGAGCTGAAGGGCATCGACTTCAAGGAGGAC
GGCAACATCCTGGGGCACAAGCTGGAGTACAACCTGCCGGACCAACTGACTGAAGAGCAGATCGCAGAAT
TTAAAGAGGCTTTCTCCCTATTTGACAAGGACGGGGATGGGACAATAACAACCAAGGAGCTGGGGACGGT
GATGCGGTCTCTGGGGCAGAACCCCACAGAAGCAGAGCTGCAGGACATGATCAATGAAGTAGATGCCGAC
GGTGACGGCACAATCGACTTCCCTGAGTTCCTGACAATGATGGCAAGAAAAATGAAATACAGGGACACGG
AAGAAGAAATTAGAGAAGCGTTCGGTGTGTTTGATAAGGATGGCAATGGCTACATCAGTGCAGCAGAGCT
TCGCCACGTGATGACAAACCTTGGAGAGAAGTTAACAGATGAAGAGGTTGATGAAATGATCAGGGAAGCA
GACATCGATGGGGATGGTCAGGTAAACTACGAAGAGTTTGTACAAATGATGACAGCGAAGTGACCGGTGG
ATCCTGGCCGTCGTTTTACTGTACCATCGATGATGATCCAGACATGATAAGATACATTGATGAGTTTGGA
CAAACCACAACTAGAATGCAGTGAAAAAAATGCTTTATTTGTGAAATTTGTGATGCTATTGCTTTATTTG
TAACCATTATAAGCTGCAATAAACAAGTTAACAACAACAATTGCATTCATTTTATGTTTCAGGTTCAGGG
GGAGGTGTGGGAGGTTTTTTAAAGCAAGTAAAACCTCTACAAATGTGGTATGGCTGATTATGATCCTCTA
GATCAGATCTGCGAAGATACGGCCACGGGTGCTCTTGATCCTGTGGCTGATTTTGGACTGTGCTGCTCGC
AGCTGCTGATGAATCACATACTTCCTCCATTTTCTTCCACTGATTGACTGTTATAATTTCCCTAATTTCC
AGGTCAAGGTGCTGTGCATTGTGGTAATAGATGTGACATGACGTCACTTCCAAAGGACCAATGAACATGT
CTGACCAATTTCATATAATGTGAAAACGATTTTCATAGGCAGAATAAATAACATTTAAATTAAACTGGGC
ATCAGCGCAATTCAATTGGTTTGGTAATAGCAAGGGAAAATAGAATGAAGTGATCTCCAAAAAATAAGTA
CTTTTTGACTGTAAATAAAATTGTAAGGAGTAAAAAGTACTTTTTTTTCTAAAAAAATGTAATTAAGTAA
AAGTAAAAGTATTGATTTTTAATTGTACTCAAGTAAAGTAAAAATCCCCAAAAATAATACTTAAGTACAG
TAATCAAGTAAAATTACTCAAGTACTTTACACCTCTGGTTCTTGACCCCCTACCTTCAGCAAGCCCAGCA
GATCCACTAGTTCTAGAGCGGCCGCCACCGCGGTGGAGCTCCAGCTTTTGTTCCCTTTAGTGAGGGTTAA
TTGCGCGCTTGGCGTAATCATGGTCATAGCTGTTTCCTGTGTGAAATTGTTATCCGCTCACAATTCCACA
CAACATACGAGCCGGAAGCATAAAGTGTAAAGCCTGGGGTGCCTAATGAGTGAGCTAACTCACATTAATT
GCGTTGCGCTCACTGCCCGCTTTCCAGTCGGGAAACCTGTCGTGCCAGCTGCATTAATGAATCGGCCAAC
GCGCGGGGAGAGGCGGTTTGCGTATTGGGCGCTCTTCCGCTTCCTCGCTCACTGACTCGCTGCGCTCGGT
CGTTCGGCTGCGGCGAGCGGTATCAGCTCACTCAAAGGCGGTAATACGGTTATCCACAGAATCAGGGGAT
AACGCAGGAAAGAACATGTGAGCAAAAGGCCAGCAAAAGGCCAGGAACCGTAAAAAGGCCGCGTTGCTGG
CGTTTTTCCATAGGCTCCGCCCCCCTGACGAGCATCACAAAAATCGACGCTCAAGTCAGAGGTGGCGAAA
CCCGACAGGACTATAAAGATACCAGGCGTTTCCCCCTGGAAGCTCCCTCGTGCGCTCTCCTGTTCCGACC
CTGCCGCTTACCGGATACCTGTCCGCCTTTCTCCCTTCGGGAAGCGTGGCGCTTTCTCATAGCTCACGCT
GTAGGTATCTCAGTTCGGTGTAGGTCGTTCGCTCCAAGCTGGGCTGTGTGCACGAACCCCCCGTTCAGCC
CGACCGCTGCGCCTTATCCGGTAACTATCGTCTTGAGTCCAACCCGGTAAGACACGACTTATCGCCACTG
GCAGCAGCCACTGGTAACAGGATTAGCAGAGCGAGGTATGTAGGCGGTGCTACAGAGTTCTTGAAGTGGT
GGCCTAACTACGGCTACACTAGAAGAACAGTATTTGGTATCTGCGCTCTGCTGAAGCCAGTTACCTTCGG
AAAAAGAGTTGGTAGCTCTTGATCCGGCAAACAAACCACCGCTGGTAGCGGTGGTTTTTTTGTTTGCAAG
CAGCAGATTACGCGCAGAAAAAAAGGATCTCAAGAAGATCCTTTGATCTTTTCTACGGGGTCTGACGCTC
AGTGGAACGAAAACTCACGTTAAGGCATTTTGGTCATGAGATTATCAAAAAGGATCTTCACCTAGATCCT
TTTAAATTAAAAATGAAGTTTTAAATCAATCTAAAGTATATATGAGTAAACTTGGTCTGACAGTTACCAA
TGCTTAATCAGTGAGGCACCTATCTCAGCGATCTGTCTATTTCGTTCATCCATAGTTGCCTGACTCCCCG
TCGTGTAGATAACTACGATACGGGAGGGCTTACCATCTGGCCCCAGTGCTGCAATGATACCGCGAGACCC
ACGCTCACCGGCTCCAGATTTATCAGCAATAAACCAGCCAGCCGGAAGGGCCGAGCGCAGAAGTGGTCCT
GCAACTTTATCCGCCTCCATCCAGTCTATTAATTGTTGCCGGGAAGCTAGAGTAAGTAGTTCGCCAGTTA
ATAGTTTGCGCAACGTTGTTGCCATTGCTACAGGCATCGTGGTGTCACGCTCGTCGTTTGGTATGGCTTC
ATTCAGCTCCGGTTCCCAACGATCAAGGCGAGTTACATGATCCCCCATGTTGTGCAAAAAAGCGGTTAGC
TCCTTCGGTCCTCCGATCGTTGTCAGAAGTAAGTTGGCCGCAGTGTTATCACTCATGGTTATGGCAGCAC
TGCATAATTCTCTTACTGTCATGCCATCCGTAAGATGCTTTTCTGTGACTGGTGAGTACTCAACCAAGTC
ATTCTGAGAATAGTGTATGCGGCGACCGAGTTGCTCTTGCCCGGCGTCAATACGGGATAATACCGCGCCA
CATAGCAGAACTTTAAAAGTGCTCATCATTGGAAAACGTTCTTCGGGGCGAAAACTCTCAAGGATCTTAC
CGCTGTTGAGATCCAGTTCGATGTAACCCACTCGTGCACCCAACTGATCTTCAGCATCTTTTACTTTCAC
CAGCGTTTCTGGGTGAGCAAAAACAGGAAGGCAAAATGCCGCAAAAAAGGGAATAAGGGCGACACGGAAA
TGTTGAATACTCATACTCTTCCTTTTTCAATATTATTGAAGCATTTATCAGGGTTATTGTCTCATGAGCG
GATACATATTTGAATGTATTTAGAAAAATAAACAAATAGGGGTTCCGCGCACATTTCCCCGAAAAGTG
Features (pLannotate 1.2.2; 16 found; start..end, strand, type, name):
      7..228     -  rep_origin     M13 ori (fragment) (sequence partly withheld): M13 bacteriophage origin of replication; arrow indicates direction of (+) strand synthesis
    228..515     +  CDS            tyr (fragment) (sequence partly withheld): TYRO_ORYLA - Also known as tyro. Experimental evidence at transcript level: Swiss-Prot protein existence level 2. This is a copper-containing oxidase that functions in the formation of pigments such as melanins and other polyphenolic compounds. From Oryzias latipes (Japanese rice fish) (Japanese killifish).
   3731..3750    +  promoter       ADH1 promoter (fragment): S. cerevisiae ADH1; promoter for alcohol dehydrogenase 1
   9463..9840    +  CDS            H2B: human histone H2B; HIST1H2BJ
   9859..11211   +  CDS            GCaMP6s: improved fluorescent protein-based calcium sensor (Chen et al., 2013)
  11253..11387   -  polyA_signal   SV40 poly(A) signal: SV40 polyadenylation signal
  11410..11493   -  CDS            large T antigen (fragment): large T antigen from SV40 (simian virus 40)
  12059..12099   -  misc_feature   MCS (fragment): pBluescript multiple cloning site
  12112..12130   -  promoter       T3 promoter: promoter for bacteriophage T3 RNA polymerase
  12173..12195   -  protein_bind   lac operator (fragment): The lac repressor binds to the lac operator to inhibit transcription in E. coli. This inhibition can be relieved by adding lactose or isopropyl-β-D-thiogalactopyranoside (IPTG). lac repressor encoded by lacI
  12199..12229   -  promoter       lac promoter: promoter for the E. coli lac operon
  12244..12265   -  protein_bind   CAP binding site: CAP binding activates transcription in the presence of cAMP. E. coli catabolite activator protein
  12278..12370   -  CDS            lacI (fragment): lac repressor; lacI; The lac repressor binds to the lac operator to inhibit transcription in E. coli. This inhibition can be relieved by adding lactose or isopropyl-β-D-thiogalactopyranoside (IPTG).
  12553..13141   -  rep_origin     ori: high-copy-number ColE1/pMB1/pBR322/pUC origin of replication
  13312..14172   -  CDS            AmpR: β-lactamase; bla; confers resistance to ampicillin, carbenicillin, and related antibiotics
  14173..14277   -  promoter       AmpR promoter: bla
