[The description below was written by a language model from this plasmid's Addgene catalogue record and pLannotate feature annotations shown in this document.]
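Description:
Tol2-elavl3-H2B-GCaMP6s is a 14.3 kb transposon-donor plasmid built on the MiniTol2 backbone for making transgenic zebrafish that express a nuclear-localized calcium indicator in neurons. It is propagated in E. coli as a high-copy plasmid through a ColE1/pUC-type origin and selected with ampicillin via the β-lactamase gene and its native promoter. Remnants of a pBluescript-type cloning vector are also annotated, including a partial M13/f1 origin, lac promoter/operator elements, a T3 promoter and a fragment of the multiple cloning site.

The payload is a single expression cassette. About 8.7 kb of zebrafish elavl3 (HuC) regulatory sequence, a widely used pan-neuronal promoter, was cloned by restriction sites upstream of the reporter. It is not itself annotated in the feature table but corresponds to the large unannotated region preceding the coding sequences. The short "ADH1 promoter" hit inside that region is most likely a spurious match. Downstream, human histone H2B (378 bp) is followed after a short gap by GCaMP6s (1,353 bp), the slow-kinetics, high-sensitivity GCaMP6 variant, consistent with the fusion implied by the plasmid name. Tethering the sensor to chromatin confines fluorescence to the nucleus, which helps separate signals from densely packed neighbouring cells. An SV40 polyadenylation signal lies after the cassette, although it is annotated on the opposite strand.

The Tol2 terminal repeats are not called explicitly. The medaka tyrosinase fragment annotated near the start probably reflects flanking sequence from the locus where Tol2 was originally found. Tol2 donors are normally supplied together with Tol2 transposase to integrate the cassette into the genome. The record describes its use for neuronal calcium imaging in zebrafish larvae, in the context of brain-wide activity mapping. The repository's sequencing found multiple variants in the HuC promoter.
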