Addgene plasmid #59530: Tol2-elavl3-H2B-GCaMP6s
Purpose: Expressed nuclear-localized GCaMP6-slow, a calcium indicator, in neurons in zebrafish larva. The plasmid is in Tol2 transposon backbone
Depositing lab: Misha Ahrens. Depositing organization: HHMI, Janelia Research Campus. Publication: Mapping brain activity at scale with cluster computing. Freeman J, Vladimirov N, Kawashima T, Mu Y, Sofroniew NJ, Bennett DV, Rosen J, Yang CT, Looger LL, Ahrens MB. Nat Methods. 2014 Jul 27. doi: 10.1038/nmeth.3041. PubMed 25068736.
Backbone
  Vector backbone: MiniTol2
  Vector type: Transposable element
Growth in bacteria
  Bacterial resistance: Ampicillin, 100 μg/mL
  Growth temperature: 37°C
  Growth strain: DH5alpha
  Copy number: High Copy
Gene/Insert 1
  Gene/Insert name: elavl3 promoter (alt name: HuC)
  Species: D. rerio (zebrafish)
  Insert size (bp): 8700
  Entrez Gene: elavl3 (a.k.a. HuC, elrc, id:ibd1248, wu:fb77b03, zHuC)
  Cloning method: Restriction Enzyme; 5′ cloning site Xho1 (not destroyed); 3′ cloning site Age1 (not destroyed)
  Sequencing primers: 5′ TGATCTGCAAAAGACGTGAATATC; 3′ tttaacctctcagcgagaatgc
Gene/Insert 2
  Gene/Insert name: H2B (alt name: Histone)
  Species: H. sapiens (human)
  Insert size (bp): 378
  Cloning method: Gibson Cloning
  Sequencing primers: 5′ tttaacctctcagcgagaatgc
Gene/Insert 3
  Gene/Insert name: GCaMP6s
  Species: Synthetic
  Insert size (bp): 1353
  Cloning method: Gibson Cloning
  Sequencing primers: 5′ ACTCCAGCAGGACCATGTGAT; 3′ CATCGATGGTACAGTAAAACGACGG
Resource information
  A portion of this plasmid was derived from a plasmid made by: GCaMP6s is from HHMI-Janelia Farm. There might be a patent. MiniTol2 backbone is from National Institute of Genetics Japan. Zebrafish elavl3 promoter is originally came from Brain Science Institute, RIKEN, Japan
Terms and licenses: Academic/Nonprofit Terms; Industry Terms: Not Available to Industry
Depositor comments: Addgene NGS QC analysis identified multiple variants in the HuC promoter sequence.
How to cite: Tol2-elavl3-H2B-GCaMP6s was a gift from Misha Ahrens (Addgene plasmid # 59530 ; http://n2t.net/addgene:59530 ; RRID:Addgene_59530)
