>Addgene plasmid #59530 | Tol2-elavl3-H2B-GCaMP6s | depositor partial sequence | sequence record 92755 | H2B-GCaMP6s
CCACCTAAATTGTAAGCGTTAATATTTTGTTAAAATTCGCGTTAAATTTTTGTTAAATCAGCTCATTTTT
TAACCAATAGGCCGAAATCGGCAAAATCCCTTATAAATCAAAAGAATAGACCGAGATAGGGT
[37 nt withheld, positions 133-169]
AAAGAACGTGGACTCCAACGTCAAAGG
[32 nt withheld, positions 197-228]
GCTGGCTAAGAACTCATCAGCCTCCCCGGTCCATCTACCCACGTACCAATGCACCAATTGGCCACAATGA
CGGCTACTACATGGTGCCATTCCTTCCTCTTTATAGGAATGGAGACTACCTCCTGTCCAACAAGGCTCTT
GGATACGAGTACGCCTACCTGTTGGACCCAGGTCATTGCACAACACCAGAAATGCCCTCTGATCTGCAAA
AGACGTGAATATCTGTTCAGACACCCATATCCACTCTGTTCCACACAGGTCAGAGGTTTGTCCAGGAGTT
CTTGACAGAGGTGTAAAAAGTACTCAAAAATTTTACTCAAGTGAAAGTACAAGTACTTAGGGAAAATTTT
ACTCAATTAAAAGTAAAAGTATCTGGCTAGAATCTTACTTGAGTAAAAGTAAAAAAGTACTCCATTAAAA
TTGTACTTGAGTATTAAGGAAGTAAAAGTAAAAGCAAGAAAGAAAACTAGAGATTCTTGTTTAAGCTTCC
CGGGTGTCGACGAATTCTCGAGCTATTCCTAAAGACCTTGGGTGACCAAAATCTTATTTTAATAAATAAA
ACTGTTTATTAAAACTTTTTTGTTTCAAAGAACCATATGTATAGTGAAATTTATAAAAATATCAATTTTT
AAAAAGCTGGTGTACTCATTTATGTTATGAACTCTAAAACCATATACTGACTGCAAGTGATGATGTATAG
AGTGATGTTTACGAGTAAACATATTTAGTTGTATACATCCTACTGAGCACATTTTGATGTATGAAATAAC
ATTACAAGCTTTATCCAAATTAAGCCATTTTAAAACACTGCCAATTGAAAATACAAATCCTGGAAAAAAT
CGTCTTTAGCGCAGTCATTTGAGCCATCCTAATCCGTTACCTCAGACCATAATAAGAAGGGATAACACTA
GCTGTAGCAATGGAACACATCTGTTTCACACAATCATATCTCCTGCGCCGGTGCTAAGCAGATTCAGCGT
GATCATAACATGCTTTCCACTCATAAATGTAAATTTACAATTTGCACATGTAAAACAGACACTTTTGAGA
TATTGGATAAAAAAACAAGAGTATATTGCTTAGTTTCATCCACCAGTCATCCCCACAGCGTTTGGAAGGC
CATAAAAAGTGTCTAAAATCAATGATCATTGAAAGAGCACAAGAGAGACTCTTACGCTGTAATGCCACTG
GGGACAAAAGTGACAGTCTCTTAATGGGCTCTTCTGGAGGGGCTCCTGAACATTAAAAATTATCAGCGAA
ATTACCGAAAGAGCTTCAAGCAACTGGCATGCTTGATCCTCTGCGTCGGGGCGGTGAATAGGTGCTTCAG
ATGCCCTCTTACCCACGGGCTGGATTCAGCTGCCCCGCTACCAGCGGAGACCCCCTAATGAGCCTCTGCA
ATTAAGTTTATTCATGTTAAGTGTGAACGGGGTGCGTGCGGAACTGTGGGCAGCTAACAGACCTGGGTTC
TTTGTGCCACAAGTGCTGCCTTTATTCGGCTCACAAAGCAGAAAACAACACCCGCACCTATAATGGCGCC
CTCGGCTGGGTCTAAGAAACGTGGCGAGTTGACAGAGCAGAGTGGGCGGGGTTAAGACAGACTGACAGCG
GGACCCATCTCCATCCTCTTATTAACGCTTAACGAGTGCCTTCCTCATGCAATATTCATCGCCACTAATA
TCATCCAAGCTCTGAGCTGAGCTGGCCACTTATGTAAGGCAATTATGTAAAATATCAGACAGGGCCCACA
CTCAGAATCTGACTGGGGTAGAGACGCGGGACGAGAACCGAGAGCAAGAACTGAAAGTGAAAGTGACCAC
TAAAGGGAGGAGAGGACAGAGGGGCAGGATGTGTCAAGATTACCAGAGAACACTTGGCCAGAAATGCGCA
ACCATTGGAGCTCTCCGGATTACCCAAAGGTTAACGAGTTTGAACGCCTCTGCCCACTCGCCCATCTCTG
ATGGTTTCCCAAGAACTCCTCAAGCAAAATATATATAATTGTGTGTATTATGCACAGACACGAGAAAATG
CTGTTTTTCTGATCTGCATTACAGCACATTTGCCCGCCAACGACAATACCACCCACTCGGTACCTCGCTG
ACTCCTGATGCCTGATACCTGCGCGGTGACTGTCTACAATCTGCATAATCAAGAGAAGTTGTGTTGAAGA
CGAGCGCCACACAACCGTTTCCACAAGGTCACCCAAGGCCGGTGCAGATGTAGGTGAGGTCTCCATAAAC
AGACTGAAATAAACACATCCTCCGCTGGGAACAACAACCCCCTCACGCCTCATGCATTTCCATAAGCCTA
CATGCATCTCTTCCAACTTATGGAGACTCGCACCTACCAACATCCGCACAACAAAGATATACAGAGCGCG
CTCCCTCAGGTCAAGGCCCTGTGGGGGTCTGTGCAGAAATAGGTCATTTGTCACACATCAAGTCCTGGGG
CAGGAGATGCATTATAGATGAGACCAAACAGCCTGTCTCGGTGAGCTCTACCCACTCCCTGAGACTAGAA
ATGGGGGAAGGGAGCTTGAGATAACAACCGCTGCAATCACTGTGTCGATGTTTAATATCAGCACCAACCG
GGAACAATAAGGAGATGGGTGCATTCATGTTCACATCTTACCAGTCAAGTATCATCGAACCGGCTTGATA
ACCACACCTCGTGTAATAGCTGAGCAGATAGTTGTCATTTTAAAGCGTTGGCCTTTGTCGATTATGTAAT
GCGCACATTCAACACATGGTAATATAGAAACGGTTATGTCGAGGTTGTTTTGTCCAGAGATGACCTTCAC
ACAGTTACAGCCGCTCTGCATCCACACAAATGGAGGACTTAATCGTGGACTGCATTCTTAGAAATGATCT
ACAAAGACAAATAATGTGAAATCAAGAAAGGACAAAATTTAAGTAAGGGGATGAGGGAGAGAGAGAACGA
GGGGCAAGGAGAAAGCATGGCTCCTGTCTTTTTCTGCACCCATCTGTTCGGAGTGCAGGTGGAGCTCTAT
TCACTCAGCTCTGCATGTGTGTTTGGGGGGGGCAGGAAGAAAGGGAGGGCAAAAGGAAGAGTGGAGAGAT
GGTGGGGGCTGGAGGGATGGGGGGTTCTCGGTGATCTCTCCTGAAGGGGATAATGGGAGAGCAGCGCTTT
GCAATGGCTGCCATGTAGTACCCTCCCTGCACAATTAGCCAATCAGCAGCAAGCTCTGCCAGCCAGAAGG
ACACATAAAAGAAGAACATTGCAGCAGAGGCACAGAAGGAGCCTGCGAGGAGCTGGGAAATACACACACA
ACAGCAGAACCACAACACCCTCCCCTGGACACACCCTACTGGGGATCACTGCTTTTCTTTTTTTCTGAAC
CATCGCCCACGCCACACGGAGAGAAATCTCTCTCTCATCATCATCCTGAAGAAAACCCCCTTATCCTCAT
TTTCACACTGCTGAGGAAAACCTACAATCGCACGGGCTGAGATTTCCTGGCGAAGACTGTCCTTTTTCCT
TTTTCTTTTTTTTTCTTTTCCTTTGGAAACTGACATTTGCATTTCTCCATTCCAAGCCACGGCGTAATAA
TATCTGCAATCCAGCCTGAAGACCTGCAAATCGAAGGACCTAGATCACTATCATCTTTGTACGTCAAGAA
TGGTTACTGTACGTATAACCTTTCTTTCTTTTGCTCTGACCAATATGAAACACTAAAATCGATTCGAGCA
GCCTCTCAGCATCAATTACAGTGCGTGAAAAACATTCAAATAGAGGCAGCAAATATTACATGTGAAAATA
CAGGCTGGCTAAATCCAAGCTAATTTAGAAATGTGGTCAAAACGCATACTGGCACGTCTAATCGCGGATT
CAGTAAACAAGATTAACGATTAGCCCAGTGTATAAGTCATATGATACAGGCATGCGCGAGAGCATCGCTA
CACCCGAGCTGGCTTCATTTTCGGAGGAAAATCAAAACATTGCTTTCTCCTGCCGTGCGAACCATTCGTC
ATAAACCGTAATACGCAACATACATTTATTACTACATCCGTTAATTAGCGATAATTAGCCGTTATTAACA
AAGAGCGCTGAGGAATTCCTCTCAAATAGCGGAGGTGCGGCGGAGGCAGAGGGGCGTAAAAGGGCACATG
CGTGCCTGGCTCAAAAAAGGATGCTCCAGACTGAAACTCAGAGACAAAACACGATGCCTCGGAGGCTGAG
AGCCCATCGAGAGGAAAGGCAAAGAAAAGGGTCGAGTCACTCAGAGGGGGAGGGGAGATATTGTGCATCC
ATTGGTTTGAATTGAAGCAGGCAGAATAAAAATCCTTGCGATTATGCTTCGTGAGAGATCGCGAGAGAGG
AAAAGGCTAAATGCCACGTATGCAAATGGATAAATGTCATCTATTTCTTCGCGAGTAGACATTTTGTGGA
CAACGAGAGTGTAAATAAGCGATATGAGGGGAATACAAAGGCCTTGAGGGAAAGCGTTTTGGGCGTGTCT
TGTCGAAAAGAAGACAGCGATGGCACGCGCTCAGAACCACCATCTTCACGTAGATAATCCGCGTGAAAAC
AATAACAAAACTGCTCATTTTAACACGAGCAGGTGTTTGAAACCACCCAAAAAAGATTGTCTAAAATATT
AAGATTAATTAATGACGTTTAAATGTCCAGGCCTGATATAAATGAAGCGTGTAGTAAGAGTAATCGCCTT
TGTTTCTTTTCAGAGATACGTTTTCAGAGATTCAGGGAATTATATCTTCAATAAAATAATGTTTGATTTC
ATTATTTTAAAGCTTTTTAAGAAGTAAAAATACACATTATTCATTTACATTTTATTTTATTTAAAGGCCT
ATGGTCTTGAAAATAATAAGTGGAATATATAGGCTATATATTCGTCTAAGGACAGCCGGTGTTATTTTAT
AGTGACCTCAGACAAAAGCCGAGACAAAACGAGGCGCTTGCCTTTCATTTTAATCCTTAATAGACGGTGT
GATGAATGAATGAATGAATGAATAAATGAATGAATGACGGGCCCTTCGGCATGTTGTTCCGCAGTCCTCC
GTGAGCACGAGTCTCTACCGCAGTGCCAAGCACATAAAACCGTTGAGTCAGATAACCTTCTCCAGGCGCG
TATACACAATTCAAGGACAAGCACATCACAACTATACACAACACAACACAACCGCCTAAACGCACGAGCT
CATCAATCGCAATTTAAAGGCATGTCAGTCAAAGAAAAAGGCGGCGTTATTTAAAACCAATGTTCAACAA
TATTTGTATGCTGACTAGCCCGGGCGCGCACGCTATAAGATCACAAGGCCTTGTTTTTTCCCTTTATTCA
AAATATCATTAATTATTACAGGTCATAAAACAAAACAATGCAAATTACAATGATTTAAAGACTATTGATT
TAACAATAATCAGTTAATTATAGAATAATATTATAATATTTTACATACAAATGAAAGATGACATTATTTG
ATGACATTGTAATTAAAATATATGCAATATATTTTTACGTTTTTATTAATTAGGCTATTACTATTATTAT
AATTATCATTATTTTTATTATTATTATTATTATTAAATAGTCTTGCGAAATAAGAGTGAAGGCAGTTGCA
ATGTTCATTGTTCCCGGAGAGTCCCGCAGCCTCTGGCCTCAACACAAAGCGCTACTGTTTACATTAATAT
TCATAGTGCTGCCATGGTCTCTGTAGAGGAGGAACGGGTGGCTCTTTTGTTCGCTAGTGTCAATACGTTT
ATTCAGCAAAAAGCAGCTCGGATTTGTGAATGCCCAACAAGCACACGCGCACTCCAATCAAAGGACGAGA
GGATAACGATTTTAAACGATTCGCAAACGTGTTTATTTGTAAAGACGACATCAAGAGCTTAATGTCCACT
TGAAAAGAAATAAATATGCCCGCGGCGCCAAGGATATTTTGAATGTAGTCGTTCATGGTGAGCCACTCCC
GAATTCAGCACTCTGGAGAGCGACCAAAGAGGAATAGCGGAATAGCAACTACTTGAGCCATTTCTCTCCG
TTTGATGGCGTTCATGATTAAAAATATAATCACGTGATTTTTTATACATATATAAATATATACATAAAGT
AACGCTTTCCTTTTGAGAATACATAAATATTTATTCGCGTGATAAATCAATGATCTTATATTTATTTGCA
CGACCGAAATTAGCCAAATTCACCAATTAAAAAAAAAATAAGCCAACAAAAAAGAAGGGTTTATCCGTTC
AGTTTTGACTTGTGTCCTGTTGTTTTACAGCTGCCACTGTGATCCCTTAAGCTGCAGTGAGAGTGTGGCT
AATGCCTTTTGTTTAAGATAATCCTGTAATCTGTTACCGAAACGGCCTATTGACAAGCCGGCATTCACAT
TTCAGTCAGGAGGCCCGTCCAGACATGTACATTTATGAATTACGAATGATAAAATTAAGATCTGCATTAG
GCGTCAGAAATGTCACGAACACCCATTCATTTCCCACAGCCAATAATGGATCATGCTGGGAAGCGCTATC
CTCGCAGTCTCAAAATTAATGTTGACATGTTGCGTAGAGCTACAGATTAGATCAGCCATATGCTTTATGT
GTTTACCTCAGCGGATCTTCAGCAAGATGTGTTTATTTTAAGAAAATGGCTTCCTCGCTGCCTGCACAGG
GGCATTAAGGAAGTGACGTGAGCGTCCTCACAGTCAAATTACTTTATCTCATGCTGCTTTCAGGCCTCTG
CTTATTTTATTATTATTATTTTAAATTAGGGGGAATCACGGTGGCGTTGTGGGTAGGGTAGCGCGATCAC
CTTACAGCAAGAAGGTCGCTGGTTCGAGCTCTGGCTGGGTCAGTTGGCATTTCTGTGTGGAGTTTAAATT
GAATTGAAATTGAATAAACTAAATTGGCCCTAGTGTATGTGTGTGAATGTAAGTGTGCATGGGTGTTTCC
CAGTGTTGGGTTTGACTGGAAGAGCATCCGCTTCGTAAAACATATGCTGGATAAGTTGGCGGTTCATTTC
ACTGTGGTGACCGCTGATTAATAAAGGGACTAAGCTGAAAATGAAATGAATTAATACATTTTAAATGAGC
TTTTGCTGACATGTTTATGATTACAAATAGTGAAATTGTATGTTAATTTACGATAAGTGCATTGTTCTAA
ATTCATTTTTATGTAGCAGCTGGTTTTTCTTCCATTTGTGTCATTCAACAGAACATTTTTCTAAAAAAGT
GAACTTAAATTTTCTCCTCCCTCTGACAAGGCTTGATGGTAATTTCAGCCGACTCTAATTACAGACTCAC
TAAAAGGAATCGGTGCAGTCATTTATCTTTATCAGCGCGCTGGTGGGAAGGTAATAGGTTTTGCTTATGA
GTTGTTTGCGTGCGAGTCTGGGTCCTTGTGTAGGCGATGCTGATGCACTGCATTAAATATTGAGGGAGAA
GTCGCTCAAAAATAGCAAAGTACAGGCTGGGGCAGGAACGTCAAAGCCCGCTCAGTGGCCACGTTTCTTG
TTTCGTAAGTCCTATTTTTAATAGCGATAATTCAGGCTCAGTAGAAGGAACTCCAGCACTATAAGCAGTC
TCTCGCCTGTCTCGGCGAGTTATGTATTTTGGGATGAAGTGCTCTTCCACCTCTACCTCTGCTGTGCTGG
CGCCAGTATCTGGGCTGTAAGATAGTGTACGTGTCAGTCTGTGTGGCCGAAGAGCCTGTGTGTTGTGTAA
CTCACTACATTCGTCGCTGTGGATGGCTGACTTGCCATGGGGAGGTTTACTTCAGTTCACGAATCACATT
CGCCACGATCTTGTCACTTTGTGTCAAGACTCGCTCTCTGTGTGTCAACAGCTCTGCTGTTTGAGGTTGA
AATTCTGAACTTGAGATATATCCCAGGATATATTAGGGCTACTGCCAACGGAAAAAGCAAATGGTGCCAT
GGCCATTTGATTGATCAAACAAACACCCTTTTGCTTGGGTGACAGTGAAATGTCAGATCCATGTTTGTAC
TGCTTTAATAACTTGCCTCTCTGAGCTTTCTCCTTGTCAGTGTCAATTTGCCTGAGATATAAATTCCGGT
TGCCCCGAAAGCTTATTTTATTAAAAAAAAGCTAACATGCACTCATACAACGTGCGCACATACATGTGAG
GCTTGCTAAAAGTCAAGAAGCAAGCCAATAGCAAGAGTCGTCAGACTGCTGTTACCTGGGCAACCTGGTT
AGAGGTAAGGCTCAAGGCAAGAATAAATCATTCCACTGAAGAGACACAGCGTTACAGCGAGATGAGAGCA
AGAGGCGATAGTGAAGGGAGAACAAAAGAACAGCCTACCCACACTAGTGCAGATCTACCTGTTTGAGCTA
CTGATTGTTCAGTTTGATTAGATATCAGACAATTCTGCTATCTCCAATTGCATTGCTGCATGAATTCCTA
GAAATCATTTTAATCACCAAAAACTAGTAGGGACACTTGTGGCGTATATGATTCTGCCTGTTGATTGTGG
GGATCCAACAGAAAGATCATGAATGCATTGTTAATTAAGTCGGTGAGACACCCTGTTCCACCCTAGGGGC
CGTTCTGGGGAAAGAGTGCTTTCAGTCAGCTAAAGATGACTAATATGTGAACATATATTACTACACATGC
CAATTTGTACATTCTGGATAGTTACCAGCCCTGGGAAAACATCGAAAAAAATAAATCAACATAGATAAAA
TTGGCAAATCCCTTCTGGTACGATGCAGAGTGCTTGCTCTGAGAACTTGTGCATTGTGACAGAAAGCGAC
CGTTAAAAACTGAAAGTAGCATCTACAACCTGCATACATCTGTTCTTTGAAAATCCCCTGTAGGCCAAAT
TAAGCATCACGCTGTGCTCCACAGCAACACGGATGAACCGAAAACCCAGACACAAACGCACACACTTTTC
ACATAAACAAGGTTTAGTTATGCTAGCTATGCTTTTTCGTCCTCCCTTTGTCATCAGCGGCGAGTGACGT
AACACAGTTTGACCCTGGACAGCGTAAAGGGGGGGTTGGGAATGAGTGAAAGGACTGTGACATCTGCAGG
GCCAGGGGCTGATGGAGAGAGCTGAAGTGAGGGAGGTCAGAGGAGGAGGAAGGGTGGGATATTGTCCTCC
TCAGGCCCTATCCCTCTCAGACGCATTGATTTTTAACCTCTCAGCGAGAATGCCAAGCATTACACCCCTC
AAATTATGGTTCCTCACCCAACCTGTTATATTTTCCACCTGCAGATAATTACCGGTATGCCAGAGCCAGC
GAAGTCTGCTCCCGCCCCGAAAAAGGGCTCCAAGAAGGCGGTGACTAAGGCGCAGAAGAAAGGCGGCAAG
AAGCGCAAGCGCAGCCGCAAGGAGAGCTATTCCATCTATGTGTACAAGGTTCTGAAGCAGGTCCACCCTG
ACACCGGCATTTCGTCCAAGGCCATGGGCATCATGAATTCGTTTGTGAACGACATTTTCGAGCGCATCGC
AGGTGAGGCTTCCCGCCTGGCGCATTACAACAAGCGCTCGACCATCACCTCCAGGGAGATCCAGACGGCC
GTGCGCCTGCTGCTGCCTGGGGAGTTGGCCAAGCACGCCGTGTCCGAGGGTACTAAGGCCATCACCAAGT
ACACCAGCGCTAAGGATCCACCAGTCGCCACCATGGGTTCTCATCATCATCATCATCATGGTATGGCTAG
CATGACTGGTGGACAGCAAATGGGTCGGGATCTGTACGACGATGACGATAAGGATCTCGCCACCATGGTC
GACTCATCACGTCGTAAGTGGAATAAGACAGGTCACGCAGTCAGAGCTATAGGTCGGCTGAGCTCACTCG
AGAACGTCTATATCAAGGCCGACAAGCAGAAGAACGGCATCAAGGCGAACTTCCACATCCGCCACAACAT
CGAGGACGGCGGCGTGCAGCTCGCCTACCACTACCAGCAGAACACCCCCATCGGCGACGGCCCCGTGCTG
CTGCCCGACAACCACTACCTGAGCGTGCAGTCCAAACTTTCGAAAGACCCCAACGAGAAGCGCGATCACA
TGGTCCTGCTGGAGTTCGTGACCGCCGCCGGGATCACTCTCGGCATGGACGAGCTGTACAAGGGCGGTAC
CGGAGGGAGCATGGTGAGCAAGGGCGAGGAGCTGTTCACCGGGGTGGTGCCCATCCTGGTCGAGCTGGAC
GGCGACGTAAACGGCCACAAGTTCAGCGTGTCCGGCGAGGGTGAGGGCGATGCCACCTACGGCAAGCTGA
CCCTGAAGTTCATCTGCACCACCGGCAAGCTGCCCGTGCCCTGGCCCACCCTCGTGACCACCCTGACCTA
CGGCGTGCAGTGCTTCAGCCGCTACCCCGACCACATGAAGCAGCACGACTTCTTCAAGTCCGCCATGCCC
GAAGGCTACATCCAGGAGCGCACCATCTTCTTCAAGGACGACGGCAACTACAAGACCCGCGCCGAGGTGA
AGTTCGAGGGCGACACCCTGGTGAACCGCATCGAGCTGAAGGGCATCGACTTCAAGGAGGACGGCAACAT
CCTGGGGCACAAGCTGGAGTACAACCTGCCGGACCAACTGACTGAAGAGCAGATCGCAGAATTTAAAGAG
GCTTTCTCCCTATTTGACAAGGACGGGGATGGGACAATAACAACCAAGGAGCTGGGGACGGTGATGCGGT
CTCTGGGGCAGAACCCCACAGAAGCAGAGCTGCAGGACATGATCAATGAAGTAGATGCCGACGGTGACGG
CACAATCGACTTCCCTGAGTTCCTGACAATGATGGCAAGAAAAATGAAATACAGGGACACGGAAGAAGAA
ATTAGAGAAGCGTTCGGTGTGTTTGATAAGGATGGCAATGGCTACATCAGTGCAGCAGAGCTTCGCCACG
TGATGACAAACCTTGGAGAGAAGTTAACAGATGAAGAGGTTGATGAAATGATCAGGGAAGCAGACATCGA
TGGGGATGGTCAGGTAAACTACGAAGAGTTTGTACAAATGATGACAGCGAAGTGACCGGTGGATCCTGGC
CGTCGTTTTACTGTACCATCGATGATGATCCAGACATGATAAGATACATTGATGAGTTTGGACAAACCAC
AACTAGAATGCAGTGAAAAAAATGCTTTATTTGTGAAATTTGTGATGCTATTGCTTTATTTGTAACCATT
ATAAGCTGCAATAAACAAGTTAACAACAACAATTGCATTCATTTTATGTTTCAGGTTCAGGGGGAGGTGT
GGGAGGTTTTTTAAAGCAAGTAAAACCTCTACAAATGTGGTATGGCTGATTATGATCCTCTAGATCAGAT
CTGCGAAGATACGGCCACGGGTGCTCTTGATCCTGTGGCTGATTTTGGACTGTGCTGCTCGCAGCTGCTG
ATGAATCACATACTTCCTCCATTTTCTTCCACTGATTGACTGTTATAATTTCCCTAATTTCCAGGTCAAG
GTGCTGTGCATTGTGGTAATAGATGTGACATGACGTCACTTCCAAAGGACCAATGAACATGTCTGACCAA
TTTCATATAATGTGAAAACGATTTTCATAGGCAGAATAAATAACATTTAAATTAAACTGGGCATCAGCGC
AATTCAATTGGTTTGGTAATAGCAAGGGAAAATAGAATGAAGTGATCTCCAAAAAATAAGTACTTTTTGA
CTGTAAATAAAATTGTAAGGAGTAAAAAGTACTTTTTTTTCTAAAAAAATGTAATTAAGTAAAAGTAAAA
GTATTGATTTTTAATTGTACTCAAGTAAAGTAAAAATCCCCAAAAATAATACTTAAGTACAGTAATCAAG
TAAAATTACTCAAGTACTTTACACCTCTGGTTCTTGACCCCCTACCTTCAGCAAGCCCAGCAGATCCACT
AGTTCTAGAGCGGCCGCCACCGCGGTGGAGCTCCAGCTTTTGTTCCCTTTAGTGAGGGTTAATTGCGCGC
TTGGCGTAATCATGGTCATAGCTGTTTCCTGTGTGAAATTGTTATCCGCTCACAATTCCACACAACATAC
GAGCCGGAAGCATAAAGTGTAAAGCCTGGGGTGCCTAATGAGTGAGCTAACTCACATTAATTGCGTTGCG
CTCACTGCCCGCTTTCCAGTCGGGAAACCTGTCGTGCCAGCTGCATTAATGAATCGGCCAACGCGCGGGG
AGAGGCGGTTTGCGTATTGGGCGCTCTTCCGCTTCCTCGCTCACTGACTCGCTGCGCTCGGTCGTTCGGC
TGCGGCGAGCGGTATCAGCTCACTCAAAGGCGGTAATACGGTTATCCACAGAATCAGGGGATAACGCAGG
AAAGAACATGTGAGCAAAAGGCCAGCAAAAGGCCAGGAACCGTAAAAAGGCCGCGTTGCTGGCGTTTTTC
CATAGGCTCCGCCCCCCTGACGAGCATCACAAAAATCGACGCTCAAGTCAGAGGTGGCGAAACCCGACAG
GACTATAAAGATACCAGGCGTTTCCCCCTGGAAGCTCCCTCGTGCGCTCTCCTGTTCCGACCCTGCCGCT
TACCGGATACCTGTCCGCCTTTCTCCCTTCGGGAAGCGTGGCGCTTTCTCATAGCTCACGCTGTAGGTAT
CTCAGTTCGGTGTAGGTCGTTCGCTCCAAGCTGGGCTGTGTGCACGAACCCCCCGTTCAGCCCGACCGCT
GCGCCTTATCCGGTAACTATCGTCTTGAGTCCAACCCGGTAAGACACGACTTATCGCCACTGGCAGCAGC
CACTGGTAACAGGATTAGCAGAGCGAGGTATGTAGGCGGTGCTACAGAGTTCTTGAAGTGGTGGCCTAAC
TACGGCTACACTAGAAGGACAGTATTTGGTATCTGCGCTCTGCTGAAGCCAGTTACCTTCGGAAAAAGAG
TTGGTAGCTCTTGATCCGGCAAACAAACCACCGCTGGTAGCGGTGGTTTTTTTGTTTGCAAGCAGCAGAT
TACGCGCAGAAAAAAAGGATCTCAAGAAGATCCTTTGATCTTTTCTACGGGGTCTGACGCTCAGTGGAAC
GAAAACTCACGTTAAGGGATTTTGGTCATGAGATTATCAAAAAGGATCTTCACCTAGATCCTTTTAAATT
AAAAATGAAGTTTTAAATCAATCTAAAGTATATATGAGTAAACTTGGTCTGACAGTTACCAATGCTTAAT
CAGTGAGGCACCTATCTCAGCGATCTGTCTATTTCGTTCATCCATAGTTGCCTGACTCCCCGTCGTGTAG
ATAACTACGATACGGGAGGGCTTACCATCTGGCCCCAGTGCTGCAATGATACCGCGAGACCCACGCTCAC
CGGCTCCAGATTTATCAGCAATAAACCAGCCAGCCGGAAGGGCCGAGCGCAGAAGTGGTCCTGCAACTTT
ATCCGCCTCCATCCAGTCTATTAATTGTTGCCGGGAAGCTAGAGTAAGTAGTTCGCCAGTTAATAGTTTG
CGCAACGTTGTTGCCATTGCTACAGGCATCGTGGTGTCACGCTCGTCGTTTGGTATGGCTTCATTCAGCT
CCGGTTCCCAACGATCAAGGCGAGTTACATGATCCCCCATGTTGTGCAAAAAAGCGGTTAGCTCCTTCGG
TCCTCCGATCGTTGTCAGAAGTAAGTTGGCCGCAGTGTTATCACTCATGGTTATGGCAGCACTGCATAAT
TCTCTTACTGTCATGCCATCCGTAAGATGCTTTTCTGTGACTGGTGAGTACTCAACCAAGTCATTCTGAG
AATAGTGTATGCGGCGACCGAGTTGCTCTTGCCCGGCGTCAATACGGGATAATACCGCGCCACATAGCAG
AACTTTAAAAGTGCTCATCATTGGAAAACGTTCTTCGGGGCGAAAACTCTCAAGGATCTTACCGCTGTTG
AGATCCAGTTCGATGTAACCCACTCGTGCACCCAACTGATCTTCAGCATCTTTTACTTTCACCAGCGTTT
CTGGGTGAGCAAAAACAGGAAGGCAAAATGCCGCAAAAAAGGGAATAAGGGCGACACGGAAATGTTGAAT
ACTCATACTCTTCCTTTTTCAATATTATTGAAGCATTTATCAGGGTTATTGTCTCATGAGCGGATACATA
TTTGAATGTATTTAGAAAAATAAACAAATAGGGGTTCCGCGCACATTTCCCCGAAAAGTG
