>Addgene plasmid #59530 | Tol2-elavl3-H2B-GCaMP6s | addgene partial sequence | sequence record 95562 | GFP2(b) 5'-CTTGATGCCGTTCTTCTGCTTGT-3'
AGCCGACCTATAGCTCTGACTGCGTGACCTGTCTTATTCCACTTACGACGTGATGAGTCGACCATGGTGG
CGAGATCCTTATCGTCATCGTCGTACAGATCCCGACCCATTTGCTGTCCACCAGTCATGCTAGCCATACC
ATGATGATGATGATGATGAGAACCCATGGTGGCGACTGGTGGATCCTTAGCGCTGGTGTACTTGGTGATG
GCCTTAGTACCCTCGGACACGGCGTGCTTGGCCAACTCCCCAGGCAGCAGCAGGCGCACGGCCGTCTGGA
TCTCCCTGGAGGTGATGGTCGAGCGCTTGTTGTAATGCGCCAGGCGGGAAGCCTCACCTGCGATGCGCTC
GAAAATGTCGTTCACAAACGAATTCATGATGCCCATGGCCTTGGACGAAATGCCGGTGTCAGGGTGGACC
TGCTTCAGAACCTTGTACACATAGATGGAATAGCTCTCCTTGCGGCTGCGCTTGCGCTTCTTGCCGCCTT
TCTTCTGCGCCTTAGTCACCGCCTTCTTGGAGCCCTTTTTCGGGGCGGGAGCAGACTTCGCTGGCTCTGG
CATACCGGTAATTATCTGCAGGTGGAAAATATAACAGGTTGGGTGAGGAACCATAATTTGAGGGGTGTAA
TGCTTGGCATTCTCGCTGAGAGGTTAAAAATCAATGCGTCTGAGAGGGATAGGGCCTGAGGAGGACAATA
TCCCACCCTTCCTCCTCCTCTGACCTCCCTCACTTCAGCTCTCTCCATCAGCCCCTGGCCCTGCAGATGT
CACAGTCCTTTCACTCATTCCCAACCCCCC
