>Addgene plasmid #59530 | Tol2-elavl3-H2B-GCaMP6s | addgene partial sequence | sequence record 96327 | EBV-rev 5'-GTGGTTTGTCCAAACTCATC-3'
ACAGTAAAACGACGGCCAGGATCCACCGGTCACTTCGCTGTCATCATTTGTACAAACTCTTCGTAGTTTA
CCTGACCATCCCCATCGATGTCTGCTTCCCTGATCATTTCATCAACCTCTTCATCTGTTAACTTCTCTCC
AAGGTTTGTCATCACGTGGCGAAGCTCTGCTGCACTGATGTAGCCATTGCCATCCTTATCAAACACACCG
AACGCTTCTCTAATTTCTTCTTCCGTGTCCCTGTATTTCATTTTTCTTGCCATCATTGTCAGGAACTCAG
GGAAGTCGATTGTGCCGTCACCGTCGGCATCTACTTCATTGATCATGTCCTGCAGCTCTGCTTCTGTGGG
GTTCTGCCCCAGAGACCGCATCACCGTCCCCAGCTCCTTGGTTGTTATTGTCCCATCCCCGTCCTTGTCA
AATAGGGAGAAAGCCTCTTTAAATTCTGCGATCTGCTCTTCAGTCAGTTGGTCCGGCAGGTTGTACTCCA
GCTTGTGCCCCAGGATGTTGCCGTCCTCCTTGAAGTCGATGCCCTTCAGCTCGATGCGGTTCACCAGGGT
GTCGCCCTCGAACTTCACCTCGGCGCGGGTCTTGTAGTTGCCGTCGTCCTTGAAGAAGATGGTGCGCTCC
TGGATGTAGCCTTCGGGCATGGCGGACTTGAAGAAGTCGTGCTGCTTCATGTGGTCGGGGTAGCGGCTGA
AGCACTGCACGCCGTAGGTCAGGGTGGTCACGAGGGTGGGCCAGGGCACGGGCAGCTTGCCGGTGGTGCA
GATGAACTTCAGGGTCAGCTTGCCGTAGGTGGCATCGCCCTCACCCTCGCCGGACACGCTGAACTTGTGG
CCGTT
